>Addgene plasmid #178722 | pAAV-VTKD5-ChR2-YFP | addgene full sequence | sequence record 355104 | Addgene NGS Result
CCTGCAGGCAGCTGCGCGCTCGCTCGCTCACTGAGGCCGCCCGGGCGTCGGGCGACCTTTGGTCGCCCGG
CCTCAGTGAGCGAGCGAGCGCGCAGAGAGGGAGTGGCCAACTCCATCACTAGGGGTTCCTGCTAGACTGC
AGAGGGCCCGCGGCCGCACGCGTTTATTCAGAATGTTATGCACTCACAGTGGTTTGGCATGCATCTGGTG
AATTTTTTTTAACGAAAAATTAGTGTTGGTTTCGATGTATGGTAGCATTCTCCCTAACGTAATTTGAATA
ATTCAGCAAAGCCCCACTACCAGCTGTACTTCTGCAGCCTCTTCCATTCTTTTCAGCATTATAATTTTGG
TTAATTTTCAATTTTAGGTCCTACGTCTCTGCAATTTGTGTATGAATAACAGAATAATTTCCCTCTTTTG
TTTCGCCTTTCCTGTTCCTGAATCTAAATAAAGATGGCTTTTTAGTATTAAAAGTGGAAGAAAATTACAG
GTAATTATCTTTGACGGTAAAAACGCTGTAATCAGCGGGCTACATGAAAAATTACTCTAATTATGGCTGC
ATTTAAGAGAATGGAAAAAAACCTTCTTGTGGATAAAAACCTTAAATTGTCCCCAATGTCTGCTTCAAAT
TGGATGGCACTGCAGCTGGAGGCTTTGTTCAGAATTGATCCTGGGGAGCTACGAACCCAAAGTTTCACAG
TAGGAAGCTAGATATCGTTTAAACTTCCTGCAGCCCGGGCTGGGCATAAAAGTCAGGGCAGAGCCATCTA
TTGCTTACATTTGCTTCTAGCCTGCAAGTCGAGGAGCGCAGCCTTCCAGAAGCAGAGCGCGGCGCCTTAA
GCTGCAGAAGTTGGTCGTGAGGCACTGGGCACGTAAGTATCAAGGTTACAAGACAGGTTTAAGGAGACCA
ATAGAAACTGGGCTTGTCGAGACAGAGAAGACTCTTGCGTTTCTGATAGGCACCTATTGGTCTTACTGAC
ATCCACTTTGCCTTTCTCTCCACAGGTGTCCACTCCCAGTTCAATTACAGCTCTTAAGAAAGCTAGCGAA
GTTCCTATTCTCTAGAAAGTATAGGAACTTCTCCGGAATAACTTCGTATAGGATACTTTATACGAAGTTA
TGCAGAATGGTAGCTGGATTGTAGCTGCTATTAGCAATATGAAACCTCTTAATAACTTCGTATAGCATAC
ATTATACGAAGTTATAACGCGCCACTAGTGAATTCTTACTTGTACAGCTCGTCCATGCCGAGAGTGATCC
CGGCGGCGGTCACGAACTCCAGCAGGACCATGTGATCGCGCTTCTCGTTGGGGTCTTTGCTCAGGGCGGA
CTGGTAGCTCAGGTAGTGGTTGTCGGGCAGCAGCACGGGGCCGTCGCCGATGGGGGTGTTCTGCTGGTAG
TGGTCGGCGAGCTGCACGCTGCCGTCCTCGATGTTGTGGCGGATCTTGAAGTTCACCTTGATGCCGTTCT
TCTGCTTGTCGGCCATGATATAGACGTTGTGGCTGTTGTAGTTGTACTCCAGCTTGTGCCCCAGGATGTT
GCCGTCCTCCTTGAAGTCGATGCCCTTCAGCTCGATGCGGTTCACCAGGGTGTCGCCCTCGAACTTCACC
TCGGCGCGGGTCTTGTAGTTGCCGTCGTCCTTGAAGAAGATGGTGCGCTCCTGGACGTAGCCTTCGGGCA
TGGCGGACTTGAAGAAGTCGTGCTGCTTCATGTGGTCGGGGTAGCGGGCGAAGCACTGCAGGCCGTAGCC
GAAGGTGGTCACGAGGGTGGGCCAGGGCACGGGCAGCTTGCCGGTGGTGCAGATGAACTTCAGGGTCAGC
TTGCCGTAGGTGGCATCGCCCTCGCCCTCGCCGGACACGCTGAACTTGTGGCCGTTTACGTCGCCGTCCA
GCTCGACCAGGATGGGCACCACCCCGGTGAACAGCTCCTCGCCCTTGCTCACCATGGTGGCGGCCGCTGG
CACGGCTCCGGCCTCGGCTTCGTCTTCGACGAGAGTCTCGACCTCGATCTCCGTTCCGCCGATGTTCAGT
TTGGTGGTTTTGCGGATATCTCCGTGAATCAATATGTGCTCGTGGATCAGGACGCGCAGGTAGTGTCCCA
ACAACCCCCAACAATTTTTACTCATCAGATCAATAATCGTGTGACCTACGGTGGAGCCATAGACGCTCAG
GACGCCAAAACCTTCGGGCCCCAAAATGAAGAGAATTGGGAACATACCCCAGCTCACGAAAAACAGCCAT
GCCATGCCGGTCACGACCTGGCGGCACCGACCCTTTGGCACAGTATGATAACCCTCGATATATGCTTTGG
CGGCGTGAAAAAATGTGTTCGCGCCATAGCACAATCCAAGACAAAAGAAGATGACTTTAACATAGCCGGT
TGCCATGGCGCTGGTAGCCCCCCACACGATAGTCCCGATGTCTGAGACAAGGAGTCCCATGGTTCTCCTG
CTGTAGTCGTTGCTCAGGCCGGTGAGGTTGCTCAGGCGGATAAGGATGACAGGACAAGTGAGCAGCCACT
CTGCATAGCGCAGCCACTGCACCCGGTGTCCTGTGGCAAGGTAGAGCATAGAGGGATTCTTAAACTCAAA
AAAGAACTCGAGAATCACCTTAACCATTTCAATGGCGCACACATAGATCTCCTCCCAGCCGCATGTAGAT
TTCCAGGTTTGGTAGGCATAGAACATCAGCAGCAAAATGCTGAATCCTGCTGCAAGCCACTGCAGGACAT
TTGACGCGGTCTGAGCGCCGTTCGTGCCGCGAGATTCAATCCATCCGGCACAGTAACATTGATCCTCAGG
GACCAGGACGGACCCGTTCACCACCACAGGATTAGTAACGAACAAAAGTTCGCGTCCGACGGCAGACAAA
GCGCCGCCATAGTCCATGGTGGCTCCGGAGTCGACCTGCAGGCATGCAAGCTTTACTAGTGGTGGCGCTA
GCATAACTTCGTATAAAGTATCCTATACGAAGTTATTTGCCTTAACCCAGAAATTATCACTGTTATTCTT
TAGAATGGTGCAAAGAATAACTTCGTATAATGTATGCTATACGAAGTTATGAAGTTCCTATTCTCTAGAA
AGTATAGGAACTTCGGCGCGCCAATCAACCTCTGGATTACAAAATTTGTGAAAGATTGACTGGTATTCTT
AACTATGTTGCTCCTTTTACGCTATGTGGATACGCTGCTTTAATGCCTTTGTATCATGCTATTGCTTCCC
GTATGGCTTTCATTTTCTCCTCCTTGTATAAATCCTGGTTGCTGTCTCTTTATGAGGAGTTGTGGCCCGT
TGTCAGGCAACGTGGCGTGGTGTGCACTGTGTTTGCTGACGCAACCCCCACTGGTTGGGGCATTGCCACC
ACCTGTCAGCTCCTTTCCGGGACTTTCGCTTTCCCCCTCCCTATTGCCACGGCGGAACTCATCGCCGCCT
GCCTTGCCCGCTGCTGGACAGGGGCTCGGCTGTTGGGCACTGACAATTCCGTGGTGTTGTCGGGGAAGCT
GACGTCCTTTCCATGGCTGCTCGCCTGTGTTGCCACCTGGATTCTGCGCGGGACGTCCTTCTGCTACGTC
CCTTCGGCCCTCAATCCAGCGGACCTTCCTTCCCGCGGCCTGCTGCCGGCTCTGCGGCCTCTTCCGCGTC
TTCGCCTTCGCCCTCAGACGAGTCGGATCTCCCTTTGGGCCGCCTCCCCGCCTGGATCCTGTGCCTTCTA
GTTGCCAGCCATCTGTTGTTTGCCCCTCCCCCGTGCCTTCCTTGACCCTGGAAGGTGCCACTCCCACTGT
CCTTTCCTAATAAAATGAGGAAATTGCATCGCATTGTCTGAGTAGGTGTCATTCTATTCTGGGGGGTGGG
GTGGGGCAGGACAGCAAGGGGGAGGATTGGGAAGACAATAGCAGGCATGCTGGGGATGCGGTGGGCTCTA
TGGCAGGAACCCCTAGTGATGGAGTTGGCCACTCCCTCTCTGCGCGCTCGCTCGCTCACTGAGGCCGGGC
GACCAAAGGTCGCCCGACGCCCGGGCTTTGCCCGGGCGGCCTCAGTGAGCGAGCGAGCGCGCAGCTGCCT
GCAGGGGCGCCTGATGCGGTATTTTCTCCTTACGCATCTGTGCGGTATTTCACACCGCATA
[95 nt withheld, positions 4122-4216]
T
[46 nt withheld, positions 4218-4263]
C
[141 nt withheld, positions 4265-4405]
CCTTTGACGTTGGAGTCCACGTTCTTT
[37 nt withheld, positions 4433-4469]
ACTCTATCTCGGGCTATTCTTTTGATTTATAAGGGATTTTGCCGATTTCGGTCTATTGGTTAAAAAATGA
GCTGATTTAACAAAAATTTAACGCGAATTTTAACAAAATATTAACGTTTACAATTTTATGGTGCACTCTC
AGTACAATCTGCTCTGATGCCGCATAGTTAAGCCAGCCCCGACACCCGCCAACACCCGCTGACGCGCCCT
GACGGGCTTGTCTGCTCCCGGCATCCGCTTACAGACAAGCTGTGACCGTCTCCGGGAGCTGCATGTGTCA
GAGGTTTTCACCGTCATCACCGAAACGCGCGAGACGAAAGGGCCTCGTGATACGCCTATTTTTATAGGTT
AATGTCATGATAATAATGGTTTCTTAGACGTCAGGTGGCACTTTTCGGGGAAATGTGCGCGGAACCCCTA
TTTGTTTATTTTTCTAAATACATTCAAATATGTATCCGCTCATGAGACAATAACCCTGATAAATGCTTCA
ATAATATTGAAAAAGGAAGAGTATGAGTATTCAACATTTCCGTGTCGCCCTTATTCCCTTTTTTGCGGCA
TTTTGCCTTCCTGTTTTTGCTCACCCAGAAACGCTGGTGAAAGTAAAAGATGCTGAAGATCAGTTGGGTG
CACGAGTGGGTTACATCGAACTGGATCTCAACAGCGGTAAGATCCTTGAGAGTTTTCGCCCCGAAGAACG
TTTTCCAATGATGAGCACTTTTAAAGTTCTGCTATGTGGCGCGGTATTATCCCGTATTGACGCCGGGCAA
GAGCAACTCGGTCGCCGCATACACTATTCTCAGAATGACTTGGTTGAGTACTCACCAGTCACAGAAAAGC
ATCTTACGGATGGCATGACAGTAAGAGAATTATGCAGTGCTGCCATAACCATGAGTGATAACACTGCGGC
CAACTTACTTCTGACAACGATCGGAGGACCGAAGGAGCTAACCGCTTTTTTGCACAACATGGGGGATCAT
GTAACTCGCCTTGATCGTTGGGAACCGGAGCTGAATGAAGCCATACCAAACGACGAGCGTGACACCACGA
TGCCTGTAGCAATGGCAACAACGTTGCGCAAACTATTAACTGGCGAACTACTTACTCTAGCTTCCCGGCA
ACAATTAATAGACTGGATGGAGGCGGATAAAGTTGCAGGACCACTTCTGCGCTCGGCCCTTCCGGCTGGC
TGGTTTATTGCTGATAAATCTGGAGCCGGTGAGCGTGGGTCTCGCGGTATCATTGCAGCACTGGGGCCAG
ATGGTAAGCCCTCCCGTATCGTAGTTATCTACACGACGGGGAGTCAGGCAACTATGGATGAACGAAATAG
ACAGATCGCTGAGATAGGTGCCTCACTGATTAAGCATTGGTAACTGTCAGACCAAGTTTACTCATATATA
CTTTAGATTGATTTAAAACTTCATTTTTAATTTAAAAGGATCTAGGTGAAGATCCTTTTTGATAATCTCA
TGACCAAAATCCCTTAACGTGAGTTTTCGTTCCACTGAGCGTCAGACCCCGTAGAAAAGATCAAAGGATC
TTCTTGAGATCCTTTTTTTCTGCGCGTAATCTGCTGCTTGCAAACAAAAAAACCACCGCTACCAGCGGTG
GTTTGTTTGCCGGATCAAGAGCTACCAACTCTTTTTCCGAAGGTAACTGGCTTCAGCAGAGCGCAGATAC
CAAATACTGTTCTTCTAGTGTAGCCGTAGTTAGGCCACCACTTCAAGAACTCTGTAGCACCGCCTACATA
CCTCGCTCTGCTAATCCTGTTACCAGTGGCTGCTGCCAGTGGCGATAAGTCGTGTCTTACCGGGTTGGAC
TCAAGACGATAGTTACCGGATAAGGCGCAGCGGTCGGGCTGAACGGGGGGTTCGTGCACACAGCCCAGCT
TGGAGCGAACGACCTACACCGAACTGAGATACCTACAGCGTGAGCTATGAGAAAGCGCCACGCTTCCCGA
AGGGAGAAAGGCGGACAGGTATCCGGTAAGCGGCAGGGTCGGAACAGGAGAGCGCACGAGGGAGCTTCCA
GGGGGAAACGCCTGGTATCTTTATAGTCCTGTCGGGTTTCGCCACCTCTGACTTGAGCGTCGATTTTTGT
GATGCTCGTCAGGGGGGCGGAGCCTATGGAAAAACGCCAGCAACGCGGCCTTTTTACGGTTCCTGGCCTT
TTGCTGGCCTTTTGCTCACATGT
Features (pLannotate 1.2.2; 24 found; start..end, strand, type, name):
     12..39      +  repeat_region  AAV2 ITR (fragment): inverted terminal repeat of adeno-associated virus serotype 2 inverted
     68..95      +  repeat_region  AAV2 ITR (fragment): inverted terminal repeat of adeno-associated virus serotype 2 inverted
    873..1005    +  intron         chimeric intron: chimera between introns from human β-globin and immunoglobulin heavy chain genes
   1048..1081    +  protein_bind   FRT (minimal): supports FLP-mediated excision but not integration (Turan and Bode, 2011) FLP recombinase from the Saccharomyces cerevisiae 2μ plasmid
   1088..1121    +  protein_bind   lox2272: Cre-mediated recombination occurs in the 8-bp core sequence (GGATACTT). lox2272 sites are compatible with each other, but incompatible with loxP or loxN sites (Lee and Saito, 1988). Cre recombinase
   1122..1171    -  intron         β-globin intron (fragment): internally truncated intron from human β-globin
   1172..1205    +  protein_bind   loxP: Cre-mediated recombination occurs in the 8-bp core sequence (GCATACAT). Cre recombinase
   1226..1945    -  CDS            EYFP: enhanced YFP mammalian codon-optimized
   1961..2887    -  CDS            ChR2(H134R): H134R mutant of an N-terminal fragment of channelrhodopsin-2 from the alga Chlamydomonas reinhardtii (Nagel et al., 2005) blue light-activated cation channel
   2898..2923    +  misc_feature   MCS (fragment): pUC18/19 multiple cloning site
   2943..2976    -  protein_bind   lox2272: Cre-mediated recombination occurs in the 8-bp core sequence (GGATACTT). lox2272 sites are compatible with each other, but incompatible with loxP or loxN sites (Lee and Saito, 1988). Cre recombinase
   2977..3026    -  intron         β-globin intron (fragment): internally truncated intron from human β-globin
   3027..3060    -  protein_bind   loxP: Cre-mediated recombination occurs in the 8-bp core sequence (GCATACAT). Cre recombinase
   3061..3094    +  protein_bind   FRT (minimal): supports FLP-mediated excision but not integration (Turan and Bode, 2011) FLP recombinase from the Saccharomyces cerevisiae 2μ plasmid
   3103..3691    +  misc_feature   WPRE: woodchuck hepatitis virus posttranscriptional regulatory element
   3699..3923    +  polyA_signal   bGH poly(A) signal: bovine growth hormone polyadenylation signal
   3925..4065    +  repeat_region  AAV2 ITR: inverted terminal repeat of adeno-associated virus serotype 2 inverted
   4070..4121    -  misc_feature   bom (fragment): basis of mobility region from pBR322
   4140..4595    +  rep_origin     f1 ori (sequence partly withheld): f1 bacteriophage origin of replication; arrow indicates direction of (+) strand synthesis
   4596..4645    -  misc_feature   bom (fragment): basis of mobility region from pBR322
   4747..4782    -  CDS            rop (fragment): Rop protein, which maintains plasmids at low copy number; rop
   4877..4981    +  promoter       AmpR promoter: bla
   4982..5842    +  CDS            AmpR: β-lactamase; bla; confers resistance to ampicillin, carbenicillin, and related antibiotics
   6013..6601    +  rep_origin     ori: high-copy-number ColE1/pMB1/pBR322/pUC origin of replication
