[The description below was written by a language model from this plasmid's Addgene catalogue record and pLannotate feature annotations shown in this document.]
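Description:
pAAV-VTKD5-ChR2-YFP is an adeno-associated virus transfer plasmid built on the pAAV-VTKD5 backbone for intersectional, recombinase-gated expression of a channelrhodopsin–YFP fusion in cortical interneurons. It is propagated in bacteria as a high-copy plasmid through a ColE1/pUC-type origin with ampicillin selection (AmpR under its own bla promoter), and also carries an f1 phage origin. The expression cassette is bounded by AAV2 inverted terminal repeats, which allow the intervening DNA to be replicated and packaged into AAV particles. The annotation finds a complete ITR on the 3′ side but only short fragments on the 5′ side.

According to the catalogue entry, expression is driven by the Dlx enhancer, which restricts activity to forebrain GABAergic interneurons. This element is not annotated in the feature table and presumably lies in the unannotated region upstream of the chimeric β-globin/immunoglobulin intron. Downstream, the ChR2(H134R)-EYFP coding sequence sits in the antisense orientation, flanked by oppositely oriented lox2272 and loxP pairs in a DIO/FLEx arrangement, so Cre recombinase inverts the payload into the sense orientation and locks it there (CRE-ON). Two minimal FRT sites in the same orientation enclose the whole lox-flanked unit, so Flp recombinase excises the cassette and abolishes expression (FLP-OFF). A WPRE and the bovine growth hormone polyadenylation signal follow to enhance transcript stability and processing. The construct therefore allows blue-light optogenetic activation and fluorescent labelling of interneurons that express Cre but not Flp, as part of a viral toolkit for dissecting nervous system function.
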