Addgene plasmid #178722: pAAV-VTKD5-ChR2-YFP
Purpose: AAV vector for Cre- and Flp-dependent transgene expression (CRE-ON / FLP-OFF) of ChR2-YFP in cortical interneurons under the control of the Dlx enhancer (Dimidschstein et al 2016)
Depositing lab: Jordane Dimidschstein. Depositing organization: Broad Institute. Publication: A versatile viral toolkit for functional discovery in the nervous system. Pouchelon G, Vergara J, McMahon J, Gorissen BL, Lin JD, Vormstein-Schneider D, Niehaus JL, Burbridge TJ, Wester JC, Sherer M, Fernandez-Otero M, Allaway KC, Pelkey K, Chittajallu R, McBain CJ, Fan M, Nasse JS, Wildenberg GA, Fishell G, Dimidschstein J. Cell Rep Methods. 2022 May 26;2(6):100225. doi: 10.1016/j.crmeth.2022.100225. eCollection 2022 Jun 20. PubMed 35784651.
Backbone
  Vector backbone: pAAV-VTKD5
  Vector type: AAV
Growth in bacteria
  Bacterial resistance: Ampicillin, 100 μg/mL
  Growth temperature: 37°C
  Growth strain: NEB Stable
  Copy number: High Copy
Gene/Insert
  Gene/Insert name: ChR2-YFP
  Species: Synthetic
  Cloning method: Gibson Cloning
Terms and licenses: Academic/Nonprofit Terms; Industry Terms: Not Available to Industry
How to cite: pAAV-VTKD5-ChR2-YFP was a gift from Jordane Dimidschstein (Addgene plasmid # 178722 ; http://n2t.net/addgene:178722 ; RRID:Addgene_178722)
